Addgene plasmid #17814: pBAD33MevT
Depositing lab: Jay Keasling. Depositing organization: University of California, Berkeley. Publication: Engineering a mevalonate pathway in Escherichia coli for production of terpenoids. Martin VJ, Pitera DJ, Withers ST, Newman JD, Keasling JD. Nat Biotechnol. 2003 Jul . 21(7):796-802. 10.1038/nbt833 PubMed 12778056.
Backbone
  Vector backbone: pBAD33
  Vector type: Bacterial Expression, Synthetic Biology
Growth in bacteria
  Bacterial resistance: Chloramphenicol, 25 μg/mL
  Growth temperature: 37°C
  Growth strain: DH5alpha
  Copy number: Low Copy
Gene/Insert
  Gene/Insert name: MevT
  Species: S. cerevisiae (budding yeast)
  Cloning method: Restriction Enzyme
  Sequencing primers: 5′ n/a; 3′ n/a
Terms and licenses: Academic/Nonprofit Terms; Industry Terms: Not Available to Industry
How to cite: pBAD33MevT was a gift from Jay Keasling (Addgene plasmid # 17814 ; http://n2t.net/addgene:17814 ; RRID:Addgene_17814)
