[The description below was written by a language model from this plasmid's Addgene catalogue record and pLannotate feature annotations shown in this document.]
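Description:
pBAD33MevT is a 9.6 kb bacterial expression plasmid built on the pBAD33 backbone and used in synthetic biology to install the upper half of the mevalonate pathway in Escherichia coli. It replicates from the p15A origin, which the catalogue describes as low copy and which is compatible with ColE1-type plasmids, so it can be co-maintained with other pathway plasmids. Selection is by chloramphenicol, through a cat gene under its own promoter. The backbone also carries an f1 phage origin and several non-functional remnants of its cloning history: fragments of β-lactamase, a ColE1-type origin, an RSF origin, IS1, and the tetracycline resistance gene and promoter. None of these should be taken as usable markers or origins.

The payload, MevT, is a three-gene synthetic operon placed in the polylinker downstream of the arabinose-inducible araBAD promoter. The divergently transcribed araC regulator is present on the plasmid to provide arabinose-dependent control. The operon encodes, in order, E. coli atoB (acetoacetyl-CoA thiolase), yeast ERG13 (HMG-CoA synthase) and a fragment of yeast HMG1 (HMG-CoA reductase), which is annotated as partial rather than full length. The catalogue lists the insert species only as S. cerevisiae, although the feature table shows the first gene is of E. coli origin. Together the three enzymes convert acetyl-CoA to mevalonate. Transcription ends at the rrnB T1 and T2 terminators.

The associated publication concerns engineering a mevalonate pathway in E. coli for terpenoid production. This plasmid fits that work as an inducible module for making mevalonate, the precursor for isoprenoid biosynthesis.
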