Features (pLannotate 1.2.2; 22 found; start..end, strand, type, name):
     96..974     -  CDS            araC: L-arabinose regulatory protein; araC
   1001..1285    +  promoter       araBAD promoter: araBAD; promoter of the L-arabinose operon of E. coli; the araC regulatory gene is transcribed in the opposite direction (Guzman et al., 1995)
   1306..1344    +  misc_feature   MCS (fragment): pUC18/19 multiple cloning site
   1360..2541    +  CDS            atoB: ATOB_ECOLI - Experimental evidence at protein level: Swiss-Prot protein existence level 1. From Escherichia coli (strain K12).
   2558..4030    +  CDS            ERG13: HMCS_YEAST - Also known as HMGS. Experimental evidence at protein level: Swiss-Prot protein existence level 1. This enzyme condenses acetyl-CoA with acetoacetyl-CoA to form HMG-CoA, which is the substrate for HMG-CoA reductase. From Saccharomyces cerevisiae (strain ATCC 204508 / S288c) (Baker's yeast).
   4044..5552    +  CDS            HMG1 (fragment): HMDH1_YEAST - Experimental evidence at protein level: Swiss-Prot protein existence level 1. One of 2 isozymes that catalyze the conversion of HMG-CoA to mevalonate. It is the rate-limiting enzyme of the sterol biosynthesis pathway. Involved in ergosterol biosynthesis. From Saccharomyces cerevisiae (strain ATCC 204508 / S288c) (Baker's yeast).
   5555..5579    +  misc_feature   MCS (fragment): pUC18/19 multiple cloning site
   5663..5778    +  ncRNA          5S rRNA: Accession: RF00001 - 5S ribosomal RNA
   5782..5868    +  terminator     rrnB T1 terminator: Escherichia coli rrnB; transcription terminator T1 from the E. coli rrnB gene
   5960..5987    +  terminator     rrnB T2 terminator: transcription terminator T2 from the E. coli rrnB gene
   6006..6097    +  promoter       AmpR promoter: bla
   6098..6217    +  CDS            AmpR (fragment): β-lactamase; bla; confers resistance to ampicillin, carbenicillin, and related antibiotics
   6218..6512    +  CDS            bla(M) (fragment): β-lactamase lacking the signal sequence; bla(M); allows cytosolic expression of β-lactamase
   6555..7010    +  rep_origin     f1 ori (sequence partly withheld): f1 bacteriophage origin of replication; arrow indicates direction of (+) strand synthesis
   7121..7356    +  rep_origin     ori (fragment): high-copy-number ColE1/pMB1/pBR322/pUC origin of replication
   7565..8224    -  CDS            CmR: chloramphenicol acetyltransferase; cat; confers resistance to chloramphenicol
   8225..8327    -  promoter       cat promoter: promoter of the E. coli cat gene encoding chloramphenicol acetyltransferase
   8448..8591    +  mobile_element IS1 (fragment): prokaryotic transposable element IS1
   8710..8765    -  rep_origin     RSF ori (fragment): Plasmids containing the RSF 1030 origin of replication can be propagated in E. coli cells that contain additional plasmids with compatible origins.
   8853..9398    -  rep_origin     p15A ori: Plasmids containing the medium-copy-number p15A origin of replication can be propagated in E. coli cells that contain a second plasmid with the ColE1 origin.
   9431..9551    -  CDS            TcR (fragment): tetracycline efflux protein; tet; confers resistance to tetracycline
   9561..6       +  promoter       tet promoter (fragment) (across the origin): E. coli promoter for tetracycline efflux protein gene
>Addgene plasmid #17814 | pBAD33MevT | depositor full sequence | sequence record 8737 | Author sequence
ATCGATGCATAATGTGCCTGTCAAATGGACGAAGCAGGGATTCTGCAAACCCTATGCTACTCCGTCAAGC
CGTCAATTGTCTGATTCGTTACCAATTATGACAACTTGACGGCTACATCATTCACTTTTTCTTCACAACC
GGCACGGAACTCGCTCGGGCTGGCCCCGGTGCATTTTTTAAATACCCGCGAGAAATAGAGTTGATCGTCA
AAACCAACATTGCGACCGACGGTGGCGATAGGCATCCGGGTGGTGCTCAAAAGCAGCTTCGCCTGGCTGA
TACGTTGGTCCTCGCGCCAGCTTAAGACGCTAATCCCTAACTGCTGGCGGAAAAGATGTGACAGACGCGA
CGGCGACAAGCAAACATGCTGTGCGACGCTGGCGATATCAAAATTGCTGTCTGCCAGGTGATCGCTGATG
TACTGACAAGCCTCGCGTACCCGATTATCCATCGGTGGATGGAGCGACTCGTTAATCGCTTCCATGCGCC
GCAGTAACAATTGCTCAAGCAGATTTATCGCCAGCAGCTCCGAATAGCGCCCTTCCCCTTGCCCGGCGTT
AATGATTTGCCCAAACAGGTCGCTGAAATGCGGCTGGTGCGCTTCATCCGGGCGAAAGAACCCCGTATTG
GCAAATATTGACGGCCAGTTAAGCCATTCATGCCAGTAGGCGCGCGGACGAAAGTAAACCCACTGGTGAT
ACCATTCGCGAGCCTCCGGATGACGACCGTAGTGATGAATCTCTCCTGGCGGGAACAGCAAAATATCACC
CGGTCGGCAAACAAATTCTCGTCCCTGATTTTTCACCACCCCCTGACCGCGAATGGTGAGATTGAGAATA
TAACCTTTCATTCCCAGCGGTCGGTCGATAAAAAAATCGAGATAACCGTTGGCCTCAATCGGCGTTAAAC
CCGCCACCAGATGGGCATTAAACGAGTATCCCGGCAGCAGGGGATCATTTTGCGCTTCAGCCATACTTTT
CATACTCCCGCCATTCAGAGAAGAAACCAATTGTCCATATTGCATCAGACATTGCCGTCACTGCGTCTTT
TACTGGCTCTTCTCGCTAACCAAACCGGTAACCCCGCTTATTAAAAGCATTCTGTAACAAAGCGGGACCA
AAGCCATGACAAAAACGCGTAACAAAAGTGTCTATAATCACGGCAGAAAAGTCCACATTGATTATTTGCA
CGGCGTCACACTTTGCTATGCCATAGCATTTTTATCCATAAGATTAGCGGATCCTACCTGACGCTTTTTA
TCGCAACTCTCTACTGTTTCTCCATACCCGTTTTTTTGGGCTAGCGAATTCGAGCTCGGTACCCGGGGAT
CCTCTAGAGTCGACTAGGAGGAATATAAAATGAAAAATTGTGTCATCGTCAGTGCGGTACGTACTGCTAT
CGGTAGTTTTAACGGTTCACTCGCTTCCACCAGCGCCATCGACCTGGGGGCGACAGTAATTAAAGCCGCC
ATTGAACGTGCAAAAATCGATTCACAACACGTTGATGAAGTGATTATGGGTAACGTGTTACAAGCCGGGC
TGGGGCAAAATCCGGCGCGTCAGGCACTGTTAAAAAGCGGGCTGGCAGAAACGGTGTGCGGATTCACGGT
CAATAAAGTATGTGGTTCGGGTCTTAAAAGTGTGGCGCTTGCCGCCCAGGCCATTCAGGCAGGTCAGGCG
CAGAGCATTGTGGCGGGGGGTATGGAAAATATGAGTTTAGCCCCCTACTTACTCGATGCAAAAGCACGCT
CTGGTTATCGTCTTGGAGACGGACAGGTTTATGACGTAATCCTGCGCGATGGCCTGATGTGCGCCACCCA
TGGTTATCATATGGGGATTACCGCCGAAAACGTGGCTAAAGAGTACGGAATTACCCGTGAAATGCAGGAT
GAACTGGCGCTACATTCACAGCGTAAAGCGGCAGCCGCAATTGAGTCCGGTGCTTTTACAGCCGAAATCG
TCCCGGTAAATGTTGTCACTCGAAAGAAAACCTTCGTCTTCAGTCAAGACGAATTCCCGAAAGCGAATTC
AACGGCTGAAGCGTTAGGTGCATTGCGCCCGGCCTTCGATAAAGCAGGAACAGTCACCGCTGGGAACGCG
TCTGGTATTAACGACGGTGCTGCCGCTCTGGTGATTATGGAAGAATCTGCGGCGCTGGCAGCAGGCCTTA
CCCCCCTGGCTCGCATTAAAAGTTATGCCAGCGGTGGCGTGCCCCCCGCATTGATGGGTATGGGGCCAGT
ACCTGCCACGCAAAAAGCGTTACAACTGGCGGGGCTGCAACTGGCGGATATTGATCTCATTGAGGCTAAT
GAAGCATTTGCTGCACAGTTCCTTGCCGTTGGGAAAAACCTGGGCTTTGATTCTGAGAAAGTGAATGTCA
ACGGCGGGGCCATCGCGCTCGGGCATCCTATCGGTGCCAGTGGTGCTCGTATTCTGGTCACACTATTACA
TGCCATGCAGGCACGCGATAAAACGCTGGGGCTGGCAACACTGTGCATTGGCGGCGGTCAGGGAATTGCG
ATGGTGATTGAACGGTTGAATTAAGGAGGACAGCTAAATGAAACTCTCAACTAAACTTTGTTGGTGTGGT
ATTAAAGGAAGACTTAGGCCGCAAAAGCAACAACAATTACACAATACAAACTTGCAAATGACTGAACTAA
AAAAACAAAAGACCGCTGAACAAAAAACCAGACCTCAAAATGTCGGTATTAAAGGTATCCAAATTTACAT
CCCAACTCAATGTGTCAACCAATCTGAGCTAGAGAAATTTGATGGCGTTTCTCAAGGTAAATACACAATT
GGTCTGGGCCAAACCAACATGTCTTTTGTCAATGACAGAGAAGATATCTACTCGATGTCCCTAACTGTTT
TGTCTAAGTTGATCAAGAGTTACAACATCGACACCAACAAAATTGGTAGATTAGAAGTCGGTACTGAAAC
TCTGATTGACAAGTCCAAGTCTGTCAAGTCTGTCTTGATGCAATTGTTTGGTGAAAACACTGACGTCGAA
GGTATTGACACGCTTAATGCCTGTTACGGTGGTACCAACGCGTTGTTCAACTCTTTGAACTGGATTGAAT
CTAACGCATGGGATGGTAGAGACGCCATTGTAGTTTGCGGTGATATTGCCATCTACGATAAGGGTGCCGC
AAGACCAACCGGTGGTGCCGGTACTGTTGCTATGTGGATCGGTCCTGATGCTCCAATTGTATTTGACTCT
GTAAGAGCTTCTTACATGGAACACGCCTACGATTTTTACAAGCCAGATTTCACCAGCGAATATCCTTACG
TCGATGGTCATTTTTCATTAACTTGTTACGTCAAGGCTCTTGATCAAGTTTACAAGAGTTATTCCAAGAA
GGCTATTTCTAAAGGGTTGGTTAGCGATCCCGCTGGTTCGGATGCTTTGAACGTTTTGAAATATTTCGAC
TACAACGTTTTCCATGTTCCAACCTGTAAATTGGTCACAAAATCATACGGTAGATTACTATATAACGATT
TCAGAGCCAATCCTCAATTGTTCCCAGAAGTTGACGCCGAATTAGCTACTCGCGATTATGACGAATCTTT
AACCGATAAGAACATTGAAAAAACTTTTGTTAATGTTGCTAAGCCATTCCACAAAGAGAGAGTTGCCCAA
TCTTTGATTGTTCCAACAAACACAGGTAACATGTACACCGCATCTGTTTATGCCGCCTTTGCATCTCTAT
TAAACTATGTTGGATCTGACGACTTACAAGGCAAGCGTGTTGGTTTATTTTCTTACGGTTCCGGTTTAGC
TGCATCTCTATATTCTTGCAAAATTGTTGGTGACGTCCAACATATTATCAAGGAATTAGATATTACTAAC
AAATTAGCCAAGAGAATCACCGAAACTCCAAAGGATTACGAAGCTGCCATCGAATTGAGAGAAAATGCCC
ATTTGAAGAAGAACTTCAAACCTCAAGGTTCCATTGAGCATTTGCAAAGTGGTGTTTACTACTTGACCAA
CATCGATGACAAATTTAGAAGATCTTACGATGTTAAAAAATAAGGAGGATTACACTATGGTTTTAACCAA
TAAAACAGTCATTTCTGGATCGAAAGTCAAAAGTTTATCATCTGCGCAATCGAGCTCATCAGGACCTTCA
TCATCTAGTGAGGAAGATGATTCCCGCGATATTGAAAGCTTGGATAAGAAAATACGTCCTTTAGAAGAAT
TAGAAGCATTATTAAGTAGTGGAAATACAAAACAATTGAAGAACAAAGAGGTCGCTGCCTTGGTTATTCA
CGGTAAGTTACCTTTGTACGCTTTGGAGAAAAAATTAGGTGATACTACGAGAGCGGTTGCGGTACGTAGG
AAGGCTCTTTCAATTTTGGCAGAAGCTCCTGTATTAGCATCTGATCGTTTACCATATAAAAATTATGACT
ACGACCGCGTATTTGGCGCTTGTTGTGAAAATGTTATAGGTTACATGCCTTTGCCCGTTGGTGTTATAGG
CCCCTTGGTTATCGATGGTACATCTTATCATATACCAATGGCAACTACAGAGGGTTGTTTGGTAGCTTCT
GCCATGCGTGGCTGTAAGGCAATCAATGCTGGCGGTGGTGCAACAACTGTTTTAACTAAGGATGGTATGA
CAAGAGGCCCAGTAGTCCGTTTCCCAACTTTGAAAAGATCTGGTGCCTGTAAGATATGGTTAGACTCAGA
AGAGGGACAAAACGCAATTAAAAAAGCTTTTAACTCTACATCAAGATTTGCACGTCTGCAACATATTCAA
ACTTGTCTAGCAGGAGATTTACTCTTCATGAGATTTAGAACAACTACTGGTGACGCAATGGGTATGAATA
TGATTTCTAAAGGTGTCGAATACTCATTAAAGCAAATGGTAGAAGAGTATGGCTGGGAAGATATGGAGGT
TGTCTCCGTTTCTGGTAACTACTGTACCGACAAAAAACCAGCTGCCATCAACTGGATCGAAGGTCGTGGT
AAGAGTGTCGTCGCAGAAGCTACTATTCCTGGTGATGTTGTCAGAAAAGTGTTAAAAAGTGATGTTTCCG
CATTGGTTGAGTTGAACATTGCTAAGAATTTGGTTGGATCTGCAATGGCTGGGTCTGTTGGTGGATTTAA
CGCACATGCAGCTAATTTAGTGACAGCTGTTTTCTTGGCATTAGGACAAGATCCTGCACAAAATGTTGAA
AGTTCCAACTGTATAACATTGATGAAAGAAGTGGACGGTGATTTGAGAATTTCCGTATCCATGCCATCCA
TCGAAGTAGGTACCATCGGTGGTGGTACTGTTCTAGAACCACAAGGTGCCATGTTGGACTTATTAGGTGT
AAGAGGCCCGCATGCTACCGCTCCTGGTACCAACGCACGTCAATTAGCAAGAATAGTTGCCTGTGCCGTC
TTGGCAGGTGAATTATCCTTATGTGCTGCCCTAGCAGCCGGCCATTTGGTTCAAAGTCATATGACCCACA
ACAGGAAACCTGCTGAACCAACAAAACCTAACAATTTGGACGCCACTGATATAAATCGTTTGAAAGATGG
GTCCGTCACCTGCATTAAATCCTAAGTCGACCTGCAGGCATGCAAGCTTGGCTGTTTTGGCGGATGAGAG
AAGATTTTCAGCCTGATACAGATTAAATCAGAACGCAGAAGCGGTCTGATAAAACAGAATTTGCCTGGCG
GCAGTAGCGCGGTGGTCCCACCTGACCCCATGCCGAACTCAGAAGTGAAACGCCGTAGCGCCGATGGTAG
TGTGGGGTCTCCCCATGCGAGAGTAGGGAACTGCCAGGCATCAAATAAAACGAAAGGCTCAGTCGAAAGA
CTGGGCCTTTCGTTTTATCTGTTGTTTGTCGGTGAACGCTCTCCTGAGTAGGACAAATCCGCCGGGAGCG
GATTTGAACGTTGCGAAGCAACGGCCCGGAGGGTGGCGGGCAGGACGCCCGCCATAAACTGCCAGGCATC
AAATTAAGCAGAAGGCCATCCTGACGGATGGCCTTTTTGCGTTTCTACAAACTCTTTTGTTTATTTTTCT
AAATACATTCAAATATGTATCCGCTCATGAGACAATAACCCTGATAAATGCTTCAATAATATTGAAAAAG
GAAGAGTATGAGTATTCAACATTTCCGTGTCGCCCTTATTCCCTTTTTTGCGGCATTTTGCCTTCCTGTT
TTTGCTCACCCAGAAACGCTGGTGAAAGTAAAAGATGCTGAAGATCAGTTGGGTGCAGCAAACTATTAAC
TGGCGAACTACTTACTCTAGCTTCCCGGCAACAATTAATAGACTGGATGGAGGCGGATAAAGTTGCAGGA
CCACTTCTGCGCTCGGCCCTTCCGGCTGGCTGGTTTATTGCTGATAAATCTGGAGCCGGTGAGCGTGGGT
CTCGCGGTATCATTGCAGCACTGGGGCCAGATGGTAAGCCCTCCCGTATCGTAGTTATCTACACGACGGG
GAGTCAGGCAACTATGGATGAACGAAATAGACAGATCGCTGAGATAGGTGCCTCACTGATTAAGCATTGG
TAACTGTCAGACCAAGTTTACTCATATATACTTTAGATTGATT
[125 nt withheld, positions 6554-6678]
C
[141 nt withheld, positions 6680-6820]
CCTTTGACGTTGGAGTCCACGTTCTTTAATAGTGGACTCTTGTTCCAAACTTGAACAACACTCAACCCTA
TCTCGGGCTATTCTTTTGATTTATAAGGGATTTTGCCGATTTCGGCCTATTGGTTAAAAAATGAGCTGAT
TTAACAAAAATTTAACGCGAATTTTAACAAAATATTAACGTTTACAATTTAAAAGGATCTAGGTGAAGAT
CCTTTTTGATAATCTCATGACCAAAATCCCTTAACGTGAGTTTTCGTTCCACTGAGCGTCAGACCCCGTA
GAAAAGATCAAAGGATCTTCTTGAGATCCTTTTTTTCTGCGCGTAATCTGCTGCTTGCAAACAAAAAAAC
CACCGCTACCAGCGGTGGTTTGTTTGCCGGATCAAGAGCTACCAACTCTTTTTCCGAAGGTAACTGGCTT
CAGCAGAGCGCAGATACCAAATACTGTCCTTCTAGTGTAGCCGTAGTTAGGCCACCACTTCAAGAACTCT
GTAGCACCGCCTACATACCTCGCTCTGCTAATCCTGTTACCAGTGGGGCATTTGAGAAGCACACGGTCAC
ACTGCTTCCGGTAGTCAATAAACCGGTAAACCAGCAATAGACATAAGCGGCTATTTAACGACCCTGCCCT
GAACCGACGACCGGGTCGAATTTGCTTTCGAATTTCTGCCATTCATCCGCTTATTATCACTTATTCAGGC
GTAGCACCAGGCGTTTAAGGGCACCAATAACTGCCTTAAAAAAATTACGCCCCGCCCTGCCACTCATCGC
AGTACTGTTGTAATTCATTAAGCATTCTGCCGACATGGAAGCCATCACAGACGGCATGATGAACCTGAAT
CGCCAGCGGCATCAGCACCTTGTCGCCTTGCGTATAATATTTGCCCATGGTGAAAACGGGGGCGAAGAAG
TTGTCCATATTGGCCACGTTTAAATCAAAACTGGTGAAACTCACCCAGGGATTGGCTGAGACGAAAAACA
TATTCTCAATAAACCCTTTAGGGAAATAGGCCAGGTTTTCACCGTAACACGCCACATCTTGCGAATATAT
GTGTAGAAACTGCCGGAAATCGTCGTGGTATTCACTCCAGAGCGATGAAAACGTTTCAGTTTGCTCATGG
AAAACGGTGTAACAAGGGTGAACACTATCCCATATCACCAGCTCACCGTCTTTCATTGCCATACGGAATT
CCGGATGAGCATTCATCAGGCGGGCAAGAATGTGAATAAAGGCCGGATAAAACTTGTGCTTATTTTTCTT
TACGGTCTTTAAAAAGGCCGTAATATCCAGCTGAACGGTCTGGTTATAGGTACATTGAGCAACTGACTGA
AATGCCTCAAAATGTTCTTTACGATGCCATTGGGATATATCAACGGTGGTATATCCAGTGATTTTTTTCT
CCATTTTAGCTTCCTTAGCTCCTGAAAATCTCGATAACTCAAAAAATACGCCCGGTAGTGATCTTATTTC
ATTATGGTGAAAGTTGGAACCTCTTACGTGCCGATCAACGTCTCATTTTCGCCAAAAGTTGGCCCAGGGC
TTCCCGGTATCAACAGGGACACCAGGATTTATTTATTCTGCGAAGTGATCTTCCGTCACAGGTATTTATT
CGGCGCAAAGTGCGTCGGGTGATGCTGCCAACTTACTGATTTAGTGTATGATGGTGTTTTTGAGGTGCTC
CAGTGGCTTCTGTTTCTATCAGCTGTCCCTCCTGTTCAGCTACTGACGGGGTGGTGCGTAACGGCAAAAG
CACCGCCGGACATCAGCGCTAGCGGAGTGTATACTGGCTTACTATGTTGGCACTGATGAGGGTGTCAGTG
AAGTGCTTCATGTGGCAGGAGAAAAAAGGCTGCACCGGTGCGTCAGCAGAATATGTGATACAGGATATAT
TCCGCTTCCTCGCTCACTGACTCGCTACGCTCGGTCGTTCGACTGCGGCGAGCGGAAATGGCTTACGAAC
GGGGCGGAGATTTCCTGGAAGATGCCAGGAAGATACTTAACAGGGAAGTGAGAGGGCCGCGGCAAAGCCG
TTTTTCCATAGGCTCCGCCCCCCTGACAAGCATCACGAAATCTGACGCTCAAATCAGTGGTGGCGAAACC
CGACAGGACTATAAAGATACCAGGCGTTTCCCCCTGGCGGCTCCCTCGTGCGCTCTCCTGTTCCTGCCTT
TCGGTTTACCGGTGTCATTCCGCTGTTATGGCCGCGTTTGTCTCATTCCACGCCTGACACTCAGTTCCGG
GTAGGCAGTTCGCTCCAAGCTGGACTGTATGCACGAACCCCCCGTTCAGTCCGACCGCTGCGCCTTATCC
GGTAACTATCGTCTTGAGTCCAACCCGGAAAGACATGCAAAAGCACCACTGGCAGCAGCCACTGGTAATT
GATTTAGAGGAGTTAGTCTTGAAGTCATGCGCCGGTTAAGGCTAAACTGAAAGGACAAGTTTTGGTGACT
GCGCTCCTCCAAGCCAGTTACCTCGGTTCAAAGAGTTGGTAGCTCAGAGAACCTTCGAAAAACCGCCCTG
CAAGGCGGTTTTTTCGTTTTCAGAGCAAGAGATTACGCGCAGACCAAAACGATCTCAAGAAGATCATCTT
ATTAATCAGATAAAATATTTGCTCATGAGCCCGAAGTGGCGAGCCCGATCTTCCCCATCGGTGATGTCGG
CGATATAGGCGCCAGCAACCGCACCTGTGGCGCCGGTGATGCCGGCCACGATGCGTCCGGCGTAGAGGAT
CTGCTCATGTTTGACAGCTTATC
