>Addgene plasmid #17814 | pBAD33MevT | addgene partial sequence | sequence record 23739 | pBAD_fwd_primer
CGGACCNNCTGAGCTTTTNTCGCAACTCTCTACTGTTTCTCCATACCCGTTTTTTTGGGCTAGCGAATTC
GAGCTCGGTACCCGGGGATCCTCTAGAGTCGACTAGGAGGAATATAAAATGAAAAATTGTGTCATCGTCA
GTGCGGTACGTACTGCTATCGGTAGTTTTAACGGTTCACTCGCTTCCACCAGCGCCATCGACCTGGGGGC
GACAGTAATTAAAGCCGCCATTGAACGTGCAAAAATCGATTCACAACACGTTGATGAAGTGATTATGGGT
AACGTGTTACAAGCCGGGCTGGGGCAAAATCCGGCGCGTCAGGCACTGTTAAAAAGCGGGCTGGCAGAAA
CGGTGTGCGGATTCACGGTCAATAAAGTATGTGGTTCGGGTCTTAAAAGTGTGGCGCTTGCCGCCCAGGC
CATTCAGGCAGGTCAGGCGCAGAGCATTGTGGCGGGGGGTATGGAAAATATGAGTTTAGCCCCCTACTTA
CTCGATGCAAAAGCACGCTCTGGTTATCGTCTTGGAGACGGACAGGTTTATGACGTAATCCTGCGCGATG
GCCTGATGTGCGCCACCCATGGTTATCATATGGGGATTACCGCCGAAAACGTGGCTAAAGAGTACGGAAT
TACCCGTGAAATGCAGGATGAACTGGCGCTACATTCACAGCGTAAAGCGGCAGCCCCAAATTTGANCCCG
GGNCTTTTACACCNAAATCGTCCCGGTAAATGTTNTCCCTCGAAAAAAACCTTCGTCTTCNGTCAANAAG
AATTCCCGAA
